Addgene plasmid #146781: pLNHA-C1-HsXRN1_1343-1534_K
Purpose: Mammalian Expression of HsXRN1_1343-1534
Depositing lab: Elisa Izaurralde. Depositing organization: Max Planck Institute for Developmental Biology. Publication: A direct interaction between DCP1 and XRN1 couples mRNA decapping to 5' exonucleolytic degradation. Braun JE, Truffault V, Boland A, Huntzinger E, Chang CT, Haas G, Weichenrieder O, Coles M, Izaurralde E. Nat Struct Mol Biol. 2012 Dec;19(12):1324-31. doi: 10.1038/nsmb.2413. Epub 2012 Nov 11. PubMed 23142987.
Backbone
  Vector backbone: Unknown
  Vector type: Mammalian Expression
Growth in bacteria
  Bacterial resistance: Kanamycin, 50 μg/mL
  Growth temperature: 37°C
  Growth strain: DH5alpha
  Copy number: High Copy
Gene/Insert
  Gene/Insert name: HsXRN1_1343-1534
  Species: H. sapiens (human)
  Entrez Gene: XRN1 (a.k.a. SEP1)
  Cloning method: Unknown
Terms and licenses: Academic/Nonprofit Terms; Industry Terms: Not Available to Industry
Depositor comments: sequence given by NCBI : NM_019001.3 Plasmids from this collection were made available to the research community and donated after the lab closed. Please note that the sequence provided by the depositing laboratory may be theoretical/predicted or based on Sanger sequencing results. There may be discrepancies between sequencing results obtained by Addgene and the depositor sequence. If an Addgene verified sequence is not available, please contact before placing your order to request that our lab fully sequence the plasmid.
How to cite: pLNHA-C1-HsXRN1_1343-1534_K was a gift from Elisa Izaurralde (Addgene plasmid # 146781 ; http://n2t.net/addgene:146781 ; RRID:Addgene_146781)
