[The description below was written by a language model from this plasmid's Addgene catalogue record and pLannotate feature annotations shown in this document.]
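Description:
pLNHA-C1-HsXRN1_1343-1534_K is a 4.7 kb mammalian expression plasmid that produces a fragment of human XRN1, the major cytoplasmic 5'-3' exoribonuclease of mRNA decay, spanning residues 1343 to 1534 near the C-terminal end of the protein. The catalogue lists the backbone as unknown. The annotated layout, however, resembles a C1-type vector in which an N-terminal tag precedes the cloning site. A CMV enhancer and immediate early promoter drive the open reading frame. An HA epitope sequence (annotated as a partial match to 3xHA) sits just upstream of the XRN1 fragment, and an SV40 polyadenylation signal terminates the transcript. The "LN" in the name may refer to a lambda N peptide used for tethering, but no such element is annotated, so the record does not confirm it. The short matches to an HIV-1 LTR, a T7 promoter, SV40 large T antigen, ble and the bGH poly(A) signal are small fragments. They are most likely residual vector sequence or annotation artefacts rather than functional parts.

Propagation in bacteria relies on a high-copy ColE1/pUC origin, and an f1 origin is also present. Selection uses a dual-purpose NeoR/KanR cassette: the bacterial bla promoter allows kanamycin selection in E. coli, while the SV40 early promoter and HSV TK poly(A) signal allow G418 selection in mammalian cells.

The associated study examined a direct interaction between DCP1 and XRN1 that couples decapping to 5' exonucleolytic degradation. This suggests the plasmid was used to express an HA-tagged XRN1 segment in human cells for interaction or functional mapping. The depositor notes that the sequence may be theoretical rather than experimentally verified.
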