Features (pLannotate 1.2.2; 16 found; start..end, strand, type, name):
     61..364     +  enhancer       CMV enhancer: human cytomegalovirus immediate early enhancer
    365..568     +  promoter       CMV promoter: human cytomegalovirus (CMV) immediate early promoter
    564..597     +  LTR            5' LTR (truncated) (fragment): truncated 5' long terminal repeat (LTR) from HIV-1
    613..631     +  promoter       T7 promoter: promoter for bacteriophage T7 RNA polymerase
    755..781     +  CDS            3xHA (fragment): three tandem HA epitope tags
    797..1399    +  CDS            XRN1 (fragment): XRN1_HUMAN - Also known as SEP1. Experimental evidence at protein level: Swiss-Prot protein existence level 1. Major 5'-3' exoribonuclease involved in mRNA decay. Required for the 5'-3'-processing of the G4 tetraplex-containing DNA and RNA substrates. The kinetic of hydrolysis is faster for G4 RNA tetraplex than for G4 DNA tetraplex and monomeric RNA tetraplex. Binds to RNA and DNA (By similarity). Plays a role in replication-dependent histone mRNA degradation. May act as a tumor suppressor protein in osteogenic sarcoma (OGS). From Homo sapiens (Human).
   1425..1509    +  CDS            large T antigen (fragment): large T antigen from SV40 (simian virus 40)
   1532..1653    +  polyA_signal   SV40 poly(A) signal: SV40 polyadenylation signal
   1687..2115    -  rep_origin     f1 ori (sequence partly withheld): f1 bacteriophage origin of replication; arrow indicates direction of (+) strand synthesis
   2142..2246    +  promoter       AmpR promoter: bla
   2248..2605    +  promoter       SV40 promoter: SV40 enhancer and early promoter
   2640..3434    +  CDS            NeoR/KanR: aminoglycoside phosphotransferase from Tn5; aph(3')-II (or nptII); confers resistance to neomycin, kanamycin, and G418 (Geneticin®)
   3455..3607    +  CDS            ble (fragment): BLE_KLEPN - Experimental evidence at protein level: Swiss-Prot protein existence level 1. Binding protein with a strong affinity to the bleomycin family of antibiotics. Binds to CL990; an antimitotic-antibiotic compound. From Klebsiella pneumoniae.
   3666..3713    +  polyA_signal   HSV TK poly(A) signal: herpes simplex virus thymidine kinase polyadenylation signal (Cole and Stacy, 1985)
   3804..3820    -  polyA_signal   bGH poly(A) signal (fragment): bovine growth hormone polyadenylation signal
   4042..4630    +  rep_origin     ori: high-copy-number ColE1/pMB1/pBR322/pUC origin of replication
>Addgene plasmid #146781 | pLNHA-C1-HsXRN1_1343-1534_K | depositor full sequence | sequence record 289227 | Full Sequence
TAGTTATTAATAGTAATCAATTACGGGGTCATTAGTTCATAGCCCATATATGGAGTTCCGCGTTACATAA
CTTACGGTAAATGGCCCGCCTGGCTGACCGCCCAACGACCCCCGCCCATTGACGTCAATAATGACGTATG
TTCCCATAGTAACGCCAATAGGGACTTTCCATTGACGTCAATGGGTGGAGTATTTACGGTAAACTGCCCA
CTTGGCAGTACATCAAGTGTATCATATGCCAAGTACGCCCCCTATTGACGTCAATGACGGTAAATGGCCC
GCCTGGCATTATGCCCAGTACATGACCTTATGGGACTTTCCTACTTGGCAGTACATCTACGTATTAGTCA
TCGCTATTACCATGGTGATGCGGTTTTGGCAGTACATCAATGGGCGTGGATAGCGGTTTGACTCACGGGG
ATTTCCAAGTCTCCACCCCATTGACGTCAATGGGAGTTTGTTTTGGCACCAAAATCAACGGGACTTTCCA
AAATGTCGTAACAACTCCGCCCCATTGACGCAAATGGGCGGTAGGCGTGTACGGTGGGAGGTCTATATAA
GCAGAGCTCTCTGGCTAACTAGAGAACCCACTGCTTACTGGCTTATCGAAATTAATACGACTCACTATAG
GGAGACCCAAGCTCTAGCGCTACCGGTCGCCACCATGGACGCACAAACACGACGACGTGAGCGTCGCGCT
GAGAAACAAGCTCAATGGAAAGCTGCAAACGGTGGATCTCCTCCACATATGGCTTACCCATACGATGTTC
CAGATTACGCTCCTCCATCTCGAGCTCAAGCTTCGAATTCTGCAGTCGACATGAGTGAAGAGCATTTGTC
ACCACAGTCATTTGCCATGGGAACACGGATGCTTAAAGAAATTCTAAAAATTGATGGCTCTAACACTGTG
GACCATAAGAATGAAATCAAACAGATTGCTAATGAAATCCCTGTTTCCTCTAACAGAAGAGATGAATATG
GATTACCCTCTCAGCCTAAACAAAATAAGAAATTAGCATCTTATATGAACAAGCCTCACAGTGCTAATGA
GTACCATAATGTTCAGTCTATGGACAATATGTGTTGGCCTGCCCCCAGCCAGATCCCTCCTGTATCCACA
CCAGTAACTGAACTTTCTCGAATTTGTTCCCTTGTTGGAATGCCACAACCTGATTTCTCCTTTCTTAGGA
TGCCACAGACAATGACCGTTTGCCAAGTAAAATTATCTAATGGCTTACTGGTACATGGGCCACAGTGCCA
CTCTGAAAATGAAGCCAAAGAGAAAGCTGCACTTTTTGCTTTACAACAGTTGGGCTCCTTAGGCATGAAT
TTCCCTTTGCCTTCACAAGTATTTGCAAATTATCCTTCAGCTGTACCACCTGGAACCATTCCTCCAGCCT
AAGGATCCACCGGATCTAGATAACTGATCATAATCAGCCATACCACATTTGTAGAGGTTTTACTTGCTTT
AAAAAACCTCCCACACCTCCCCCTGAACCTGAAACATAAAATGAATGCAATTGTTGTTGTTAACTTGTTT
ATTGCAGCTTATAATGGTTACAAATAAAGCAATAGCATCACAAATTTCACAAATAAAGCATTTTTTTCAC
TGCATTCTAGTTGTGGTTTGTCCAAACTCATCAATGTATCTTAACGCGTAAATTGTAAGCGTTAATATTT
TGTTAAAATTCGCGTTAAATTTTTGTTAAATCAGCTCATTTTTTAACCAATAGGCCGAAATCGGCAAAAT
CCCTTATAAATCAAAAGAATAGACCGAGATAGGGT
[37 nt withheld, positions 1786-1822]
AAAGAACGTGGACTCCAACGTCAAAGG
[49 nt withheld, positions 1850-1898]
T
[91 nt withheld, positions 1900-1990]
G
[124 nt withheld, positions 1992-2115]
CAGGTGGCACTTTTCGGGGAAATGTGCGCGGAACCCCTATTTGTTTATTTTTCTAAATACATTCAAATAT
GTATCCGCTCATGAGACAATAACCCTGATAAATGCTTCAATAATATTGAAAAAGGAAGAGTCCTGAGGCG
GAAAGAACCAGCTGTGGAATGTGTGTCAGTTAGGGTGTGGAAAGTCCCCAGGCTCCCCAGCAGGCAGAAG
TATGCAAAGCATGCATCTCAATTAGTCAGCAACCAGGTGTGGAAAGTCCCCAGGCTCCCCAGCAGGCAGA
AGTATGCAAAGCATGCATCTCAATTAGTCAGCAACCATAGTCCCGCCCCTAACTCCGCCCATCCCGCCCC
TAACTCCGCCCAGTTCCGCCCATTCTCCGCCCCATGGCTGACTAATTTTTTTTATTTATGCAGAGGCCGA
GGCCGCCTCGGCCTCTGAGCTATTCCAGAAGTAGTGAGGAGGCTTTTTTGGAGGCCTAGGCTTTTGCAAA
GATCGATCAAGAGACAGGATGAGGATCGTTTCGCATGATTGAACAAGATGGATTGCACGCAGGTTCTCCG
GCCGCTTGGGTGGAGAGGCTATTCGGCTATGACTGGGCACAACAGACAATCGGCTGCTCTGATGCCGCCG
TGTTCCGGCTGTCAGCGCAGGGGCGCCCGGTTCTTTTTGTCAAGACCGACCTGTCCGGTGCCCTGAATGA
ACTGCAAGACGAGGCAGCGCGGCTATCGTGGCTGGCCACGACGGGCGTTCCTTGCGCAGCTGTGCTCGAC
GTTGTCACTGAAGCGGGAAGGGACTGGCTGCTATTGGGCGAAGTGCCGGGGCAGGATCTCCTGTCATCTC
ACCTTGCTCCTGCCGAGAAAGTATCCATCATGGCTGATGCAATGCGGCGGCTGCATACGCTTGATCCGGC
TACCTGCCCATTCGACCACCAAGCGAAACATCGCATCGAGCGAGCACGTACTCGGATGGAAGCCGGTCTT
GTCGATCAGGATGATCTGGACGAAGAGCATCAGGGGCTCGCGCCAGCCGAACTGTTCGCCAGGCTCAAGG
CGAGCATGCCCGACGGCGAGGATCTCGTCGTGACCCATGGCGATGCCTGCTTGCCGAATATCATGGTGGA
AAATGGCCGCTTTTCTGGATTCATCGACTGTGGCCGGCTGGGTGTGGCGGACCGCTATCAGGACATAGCG
TTGGCTACCCGTGATATTGCTGAAGAGCTTGGCGGCGAATGGGCTGACCGCTTCCTCGTGCTTTACGGTA
TCGCCGCTCCCGATTCGCAGCGCATCGCCTTCTATCGCCTTCTTGACGAGTTCTTCTGAGCGGGACTCTG
GGGTTCGAAATGACCGACCAAGCGACGCCCAACCTGCCATCACGAGATTTCGATTCCACCGCCGCCTTCT
ATGAAAGGTTGGGCTTCGGAATCGTTTTCCGGGACGCCGGCTGGATGATCCTCCAGCGCGGGGATCTCAT
GCTGGAGTTCTTCGCCCACCCTAGGGGGAGGCTAACTGAAACACGGAAGGAGACAATACCGGAAGGAACC
CGCGCTATGACGGCAATAAAAAGACAGAATAAAACGCACGGTGTTGGGTCGTTTGTTCATAAACGCGGGG
TTCGGTCCCAGGGCTGGCACTCTGTCGATACCCCACCGAGACCCCATTGGGGCCAATACGCCCGCGTTTC
TTCCTTTTCCCCACCCCACCCCCCAAGTTCGGGTGAAGGCCCAGGGCTCGCAGCCAACGTCGGGGCGGCA
GGCCCTGCCATAGCCTCAGGTTACTCATATATACTTTAGATTGATTTAAAACTTCATTTTTAATTTAAAA
GGATCTAGGTGAAGATCCTTTTTGATAATCTCATGACCAAAATCCCTTAACGTGAGTTTTCGTTCCACTG
AGCGTCAGACCCCGTAGAAAAGATCAAAGGATCTTCTTGAGATCCTTTTTTTCTGCGCGTAATCTGCTGC
TTGCAAACAAAAAAACCACCGCTACCAGCGGTGGTTTGTTTGCCGGATCAAGAGCTACCAACTCTTTTTC
CGAAGGTAACTGGCTTCAGCAGAGCGCAGATACCAAATACTGTCCTTCTAGTGTAGCCGTAGTTAGGCCA
CCACTTCAAGAACTCTGTAGCACCGCCTACATACCTCGCTCTGCTAATCCTGTTACCAGTGGCTGCTGCC
AGTGGCGATAAGTCGTGTCTTACCGGGTTGGACTCAAGACGATAGTTACCGGATAAGGCGCAGCGGTCGG
GCTGAACGGGGGGTTCGTGCACACAGCCCAGCTTGGAGCGAACGACCTACACCGAACTGAGATACCTACA
GCGTGAGCTATGAGAAAGCGCCACGCTTCCCGAAGGGAGAAAGGCGGACAGGTATCCGGTAAGCGGCAGG
GTCGGAACAGGAGAGCGCACGAGGGAGCTTCCAGGGGGAAACGCCTGGTATCTTTATAGTCCTGTCGGGT
TTCGCCACCTCTGACTTGAGCGTCGATTTTTGTGATGCTCGTCAGGGGGGCGGAGCCTATGGAAAAACGC
CAGCAACGCGGCCTTTTTACGGTTCCTGGCCTTTTGCTGGCCTTTTGCTCACATGTTCTTTCCTGCGTTA
TCCCCTGATTCTGTGGATAACCGTATTACCGCCATGCAT
